Addgene plasmid #108514: pAJM.713
Purpose: PLuxB-YFP Reporter. OC6 sensor for use in Marionette strain.
Depositing lab: Christopher Voigt. Depositing organization: Massachusetts Institute of Technology. Publication: Escherichia coli "Marionette" strains with 12 highly optimized small-molecule sensors. Meyer AJ, Segall-Shapiro TH, Glassey E, Zhang J, Voigt CA. Nat Chem Biol. 2018 Nov 26. pii: 10.1038/s41589-018-0168-3. doi: 10.1038/s41589-018-0168-3. PubMed 30478458.
Backbone
  Vector backbone: p15A-Kan
  Vector type: Bacterial Expression
Growth in bacteria
  Bacterial resistance: Kanamycin, 50 μg/mL
  Growth temperature: 37°C
  Growth strain: NEB Stable
  Copy number: Low Copy
Gene/Insert
  Gene/Insert name: PLuxB-YFP
  Species: Synthetic
  Cloning method: Gibson Cloning
Terms and licenses: Academic/Nonprofit Terms; Industry Terms: Not Available to Industry
Depositor comments: Please visit https://www.biorxiv.org/content/early/2018/04/10/285866 for bioRxiv preprint.
How to cite: pAJM.713 was a gift from Christopher Voigt (Addgene plasmid # 108514 ; http://n2t.net/addgene:108514 ; RRID:Addgene_108514)
