[The description below was written by a language model from this plasmid's Addgene catalogue record and pLannotate feature annotations shown in this document.]
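Description:
pAJM.713 is a small (about 2.9 kb) bacterial reporter plasmid built on a p15A-Kan backbone for use in Escherichia coli. It replicates from the p15A origin, which the catalogue lists as low copy and which is compatible with ColE1-type plasmids. Selection is by kanamycin through an aminoglycoside phosphotransferase (KanR) gene. The automated annotation also flags short fragments resembling the RSF origin and the pBR322 bom region near the p15A origin. These are only partial matches, most likely reflecting sequence similarity in the flanking origin region rather than additional functional elements.

The synthetic insert, assembled by Gibson cloning, is a PLuxB-YFP output cassette. The PLuxB promoter itself is not called out in the feature table, though the unannotated stretch after KanR on the circular map would lie directly upstream of the cassette. The table does show a hammerhead ribozyme derived from tobacco ringspot virus satellite RNA at the start of the transcript, followed by an EYFP coding sequence. A self-cleaving ribozyme in this position commonly acts as an insulator: it trims the 5' leader so that reporter translation is less dependent on the promoter context upstream.

No regulator gene is annotated on the plasmid, which fits its stated purpose as the OC6 (a homoserine lactone quorum-sensing signal) sensor reporter for Marionette strains, with the sensing components presumably supplied by the host. Fluorescence output then reports the response of the PLuxB promoter to the inducer, which lets users characterise this sensor channel.
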