Features (pLannotate 1.2.2; 7 found; start..end, strand, type, name):
      1..50      +  misc_RNA       sTRSV HHRz: hammerhead ribozyme from the tobacco ringspot virus satellite RNA (Khvorova et al., 2003)
    100..819     +  CDS            EYFP: enhanced YFP mammalian codon-optimized
    907..929     -  rep_origin     RSF ori (fragment): Plasmids containing the RSF 1030 origin of replication can be propagated in E. coli cells that contain additional plasmids with compatible origins.
    946..972     +  misc_feature   bom (fragment): basis of mobility region from pBR322
   1071..1126    -  rep_origin     RSF ori (fragment): Plasmids containing the RSF 1030 origin of replication can be propagated in E. coli cells that contain additional plasmids with compatible origins.
   1214..1759    -  rep_origin     p15A ori: Plasmids containing the medium-copy-number p15A origin of replication can be propagated in E. coli cells that contain a second plasmid with the ColE1 origin.
   1848..2663    -  CDS            KanR: aminoglycoside phosphotransferase; aph(3')-Ia; confers resistance to kanamycin in bacteria or G418 (Geneticin®) in eukaryotes
>Addgene plasmid #108514 | pAJM.713 | addgene full sequence | sequence record 210287 | Addgene NGS Result
CTGTCACCGGATGTGCTTTCCGGTCTGATGAGTCCGTGAGGACGAAACAGCCTCTACAAATAATTTTGTT
TAATACTAGAGAAAGAGGGGAAATACTAGATGGTGAGCAAGGGCGAGGAGCTGTTCACCGGGGTGGTGCC
CATCCTGGTCGAGCTGGACGGCGACGTAAACGGCCACAAGTTCAGCGTGTCCGGCGAGGGCGAGGGCGAT
GCCACCTACGGCAAGCTGACCCTGAAGTTCATCTGCACCACAGGCAAGCTGCCCGTGCCCTGGCCCACCC
TCGTGACCACCTTCGGCTACGGCCTGCAATGCTTCGCCCGCTACCCCGACCACATGAAGCTGCACGACTT
CTTCAAGTCCGCCATGCCCGAAGGCTACGTCCAGGAGCGCACCATCTTCTTCAAGGACGACGGCAACTAC
AAGACCCGCGCCGAGGTGAAGTTCGAGGGCGACACCCTGGTGAACCGCATCGAGCTGAAGGGCATCGACT
TCAAGGAGGACGGCAACATCCTGGGGCACAAGCTGGAGTACAACTACAACAGCCACAACGTCTATATCAT
GGCCGACAAGCAGAAGAACGGCATCAAGGTGAACTTCAAGATCCGCCACAACATCGAGGACGGCAGCGTG
CAGCTCGCCGACCACTACCAGCAGAACACCCCAATCGGCGACGGCCCCGTGCTGCTGCCCGACAACCACT
ACCTTAGCTACCAGTCCGCCCTGAGCAAAGACCCCAACGAGAAGCGCGATCACATGGTCCTGCTGGAGTT
CGTGACCGCCGCCGGGATCACTCTCGGCATGGACGAGCTGTACAAGTAACTCGGTACCAAATTCCAGAAA
AGAGGCCTCCCGAAAGGGGGGCCTTTTTTCGTTTTGGTCCAATGGCGGCGCGCCATCGAATGAGGTGCTT
CCTCGCTCACTGACTCGCTGCACGAGGCAGACCTCAGCGCTAGCGGAGTGTATACTGGCTTACTATGTTG
GCACTGATGAGGGTGTCAGTGAAGTGCTTCATGTGGCAGGAGAAAAAAGGCTGCACCGGTGCGTCAGCAG
AATATGTGATACAGGATATATTCCGCTTCCTCGCTCACTGACTCGCTACGCTCGGTCGTTCGACTGCGGC
GAGCGGAAATGGCTTACGAACGGGGCGGAGATTTCCTGGAAGATGCCAGGAAGATACTTAACAGGGAAGT
GAGAGGGCCGCGGCAAAGCCGTTTTTCCATAGGCTCCGCCCCCCTGACAAGCATCACGAAATCTGACGCT
CAAATCAGTGGTGGCGAAACCCGACAGGACTATAAAGATACCAGGCGTTTCCCCCTGGCGGCTCCCTCGT
GCGCTCTCCTGTTCCTGCCTTTCGGTTTACCGGTGTCATTCCGCTGTTATGGCCGCGTTTGTCTCATTCC
ACGCCTGACACTCAGTTCCGGGTAGGCAGTTCGCTCCAAGCTGGACTGTATGCACGAACCCCCCGTTCAG
TCCGACCGCTGCGCCTTATCCGGTAACTATCGTCTTGAGTCCAACCCGGAAAGACATGCAAAAGCACCAC
TGGCAGCAGCCACTGGTAATTGATTTAGAGGAGTTAGTCTTGAAGTCATGCGCCGGTTAAGGCTAAACTG
AAAGGACAAGTTTTGGTGACTGCGCTCCTCCAAGCCAGTTACCTCGGTTCAAAGAGTTGGTAGCTCAGAG
AACCTTCGAAAAACCGCCCTGCAAGGCGGTTTTTTCGTTTTCAGAGCAAGAGATTACGCGCAGACCAAAA
CGATCTCAAGAAGATCATCTTATTAAGGGGTCTGACGCTCAGTGGAACGAAAAATCAATCTAAAGTATAT
ATGAGTAAACTTGGTCTGACAGTTACCTTAGAAAAACTCATCGAGCATCAAATGAAACTGCAATTTATTC
ATATCAGGATTATCAATACCATATTTTTGAAAAAGCCGTTTCTGTAATGAAGGAGAAAACTCACCGAGGC
AGTTCCATAGGATGGCAAGATCCTGGTATCGGTCTGCGATTCCGACTCGTCCAACATCAATACAACCTAT
TAATTTCCCCTCGTCAAAAATAAGGTTATCAAGTGAGAAATCACCATGAGTGACGACTGAATCCGGTGAG
AATGGCAAAAGCTTATGCATTTCTTTCCAGACTTGTTCAACAGGCCAGCCATTACGCTCGTCATCAAAAT
CACTCGCATCAACCAAACCGTTATTCATTCGTGATTGCGCCTGAGCGAGACGAAATACGCGATCGCTGTT
AAAAGGACAATTACAAACAGGAATCGAATGCAACCGGCGCAGGAACACTGCCAGCGCATCAACAATATTT
TCACCTGAATCAGGATATTCTTCTAATACCTGGAATGCTGTTTTCCCGGGGATCGCAGTGGTGAGTAACC
ATGCATCATCAGGAGTACGGATAAAATGCTTGATGGTCGGAAGAGGCATAAATTCCGTCAGCCAGTTTAG
TCTGACCATCTCATCTGTAACATCATTGGCAACGCTACCTTTGCCATGTTTCAGAAACAACTCTGGCGCA
TCGGGCTTCCCATACAATCGATAGATTGTCGCACCTGATTGCCCGACATTATCGCGAGCCCATTTATACC
CATATAAATCAGCATCCATGTTGGAATTTAATCGCGGCCTGGAGCAAGACGTTTCCCGTTGAATATGGCT
CATAACACCCCTTGTATTACTGTTTATGTAAGCAGACAGTTTTATTGTTCATGATGATATATTTTTATCT
TGTGCAATGTACATCAGAGATTTTGAGACACAACCAATTATTGAAGGCCTCCCTAACGGGGGGCCTTTTT
TTGTTTCTGGTCTCCCGCTTAACGATCGTTGGCTGACCTGTAGGATCGTACAGGTTTACGCAAGAAAATG
GTTTGTTACAGTCGAATAAAAG
