>Addgene plasmid #108514 | pAJM.713 | addgene partial sequence | sequence record 223474 | EGFP-C 5'-CATGGTCCTGCTGGAGTTCGTG-3'
CGGCATGGACGAGCTGTACAAGTAACTCGGTACCAAATTCCAGAAAAGAGGCCTCCCGAAAGGGGGGCCT
TTTTTCGTTTTGGTCCAATGGCGGCGCGCCATCGAATGAGGTGCTTCCTCGCTCACTGACTCGCTGCACG
AGGCAGACCTCAGCGCTAGCGGAGTGTATACTGGCTTACTATGTTGGCACTGATGAGGGTGTCAGTGAAG
TGCTTCATGTGGCAGGAGAAAAAAGGCTGCACCGGTGCGTCAGCAGAATATGTGATACAGGATATATTCC
GCTTCCTCGCTCACTGACTCGCTACGCTCGGTCGTTCGACTGCGGCGAGCGGAAATGGCTTACGAACGGG
GCGGAGATTTCCTGGAAGATGCCAGGAAGATACTTAACAGGGAAGTGAGAGGGCCGCGGCAAAGCCGTTT
TTCCATAGGCTCCGCCCCCCTGACAAGCATCACGAAATCTGACGCTCAAATCAGTGGTGGCGAAACCCGA
CAGGACTATAAAGATACCAGGCGTTTCCCCCTGGCGGCTCCCTCGTGCGCTCTCCTGTTCCTGCCTTTCG
GTTTACCGGTGTCATTCCGCTGTTATGGCCGCGTTTGTCTCATTCCACGCCTGACACTCAGTTCCGGGTA
GGCAGTTCGCTCCAAGCTGGACTGTATGCACGAACCCCCCGTTCAGTCCGACCGCTGCGCCTTATCCGGT
AACTATCGTCTTGAGTCCAACCCGGAAAGACATGCAAAAGCACCACTGGCAGCAGCCACTGGTAATTGAT
TTAGAGGAGTTAGTCTTGAAGTCATGCGCCGGTTAAGGCTAAACTGAAAGGACAAGTTTTGGTGACTGCG
CTCCTCCAAGCCAGTTACCTC
